Addgene plasmid #191065: pEY68
Purpose: ceh-14 fluorescent neural reporter driving nuclear mNeptune2.5 expression (refer to NeuroPAL paper for expression)
Depositing lab: Oliver Hobert & Eviatar Yemini. Depositing organization: Columbia University. Publication: NeuroPAL: A Multicolor Atlas for Whole-Brain Neuronal Identification in C. elegans. Yemini E, Lin A, Nejatbakhsh A, Varol E, Sun R, Mena GE, Samuel ADT, Paninski L, Venkatachalam V, Hobert O. Cell. 2021 Jan 7;184(1):272-288.e11. doi: 10.1016/j.cell.2020.12.012. Epub 2020 Dec 29. PubMed 33378642.
Backbone
  Vector backbone: pPD95.62
  Vector type: Worm Expression
Growth in bacteria
  Bacterial resistance: Ampicillin, 100 μg/mL
  Growth temperature: 37°C
  Growth strain: DH5alpha
  Copy number: Unknown
Gene/Insert
  Gene/Insert name: ceh-14
  Species: C. elegans (nematode)
  Mutation: None
  Entrez Gene: ceh-14 (a.k.a. CELE_F46C8.5)
  Cloning method: Gibson Cloning
Terms and licenses: Academic/Nonprofit Terms; Industry Terms: Not Available to Industry
How to cite: pEY68 was a gift from Oliver Hobert & Eviatar Yemini (Addgene plasmid # 191065 ; http://n2t.net/addgene:191065 ; RRID:Addgene_191065)
