[The description below was written by a language model from this plasmid's Addgene catalogue record and pLannotate feature annotations shown in this document.]
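Description:
pEY68 is a C. elegans expression plasmid built on the pPD95.62 backbone, one of the Fire-lab-style worm reporter vectors. It is maintained in E. coli through a high-copy ColE1/pUC-type origin and selected with ampicillin via the bla (AmpR) gene and its promoter. The remaining bacterial annotations (lac promoter, operator and CAP site, and fragments of lacI, lacZα, rop, bom and the pUC multiple cloning site) are backbone remnants rather than functional parts of the reporter.

The payload is a transcriptional reporter in which regulatory sequence from the C. elegans LIM-homeobox gene ceh-14, inserted by Gibson assembly, drives the far-red fluorescent protein mNeptune2.5. The feature table does not annotate the ceh-14 sequence. The long unannotated stretch of about 3.8 kb between the MCS fragment and the reporter is the likely location of this promoter region, but its exact boundaries are not recorded. A complete mNeptune2.5 coding sequence is annotated, preceded by a short fragment matching worm-optimised GFP, which is probably residual leader sequence from the parent vector. The record describes the reporter as nuclear, but no nuclear localisation signal is annotated, nor is a 3' UTR. The short aex-5 match downstream of the reporter may reflect genomic sequence carried along with the backbone's terminator region, though the record does not say so.

The plasmid is one of the reporter components of NeuroPAL, a multicolour transgene system in which defined neuronal promoters drive spectrally distinct fluorophores so that every neuron in the worm can be identified by colour and position. The specific neurons labelled by this construct are not listed in the record, which refers to the NeuroPAL publication for the expression pattern.
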