Features (pLannotate 1.2.2; 14 found; start..end, strand, type, name):
    152..169     -  misc_feature   MCS (fragment): pUC18/19 multiple cloning site
   3966..3984    -  CDS            lacZα (fragment): LacZα fragment of β-galactosidase; lacZ fragment
   4139..4189    +  CDS            mEGFP (fragment): monomeric enhanced GFP, optimized with synthetic introns for expression in C. elegans
   4196..5026    +  CDS            mNeptune2.5: mNeptune2.5 is a basic (constitutively fluorescent) red fluorescent protein published in 2014, derived from Entacmaea quadricolor. It is reported to be a rapidly-maturing monomer with moderate acid sensitivity.
   5623..5775    +  CDS            aex-5 (fragment): AEX5_CAEEL - Also known as kpc-3 From Caenorhabditis elegans.
   5903..5938    +  CDS            rop (fragment): Rop protein, which maintains plasmids at low copy number; rop
   6040..6139    +  misc_feature   bom (fragment): basis of mobility region from pBR322
   6237..6341    +  promoter       AmpR promoter: bla
   6342..7202    +  CDS            AmpR: β-lactamase; bla; confers resistance to ampicillin, carbenicillin, and related antibiotics
   7373..7961    +  rep_origin     ori: high-copy-number ColE1/pMB1/pBR322/pUC origin of replication
   8144..8236    +  CDS            lacI (fragment): lac repressor; lacI; The lac repressor binds to the lac operator to inhibit transcription in E. coli. This inhibition can be relieved by adding lactose or isopropyl-β-D-thiogalactopyranoside (IPTG).
   8249..8270    +  protein_bind   CAP binding site: CAP binding activates transcription in the presence of cAMP. E. coli catabolite activator protein
   8285..8315    +  promoter       lac promoter: promoter for the E. coli lac operon
   8323..8339    +  protein_bind   lac operator: The lac repressor binds to the lac operator to inhibit transcription in E. coli. This inhibition can be relieved by adding lactose or isopropyl-β-D-thiogalactopyranoside (IPTG). lac repressor encoded by lacI
>Addgene plasmid #191065 | pEY68 | addgene full sequence | sequence record 376001 | Addgene NGS Result
TCACACAGGAAACAGCTATGACCATGATTACGCCAAGCTGTAAGTTTAAACATGATCTTACTAACTAACT
ATTCTCATTTAAATTTTCAGAGCTTAAAAATGGCTGAAATCACTCACAACGATGGATACGCTAACAACTT
GGAAATGAAATAAGCTTGCATGCCTGCAGTGGTGGTGGTTATGGAAAGAAATAAATCCCTTTCTCTCTTT
TTTTTTGAAATGATTTATTGATGATTGGTAGTCACCGAAAAACCAATATCAATGTTAAAGCAACTATCGT
AGTATAATTCAAGCCCCGTTTAATTTTGTTTTGCCATTTCAATCATTCCACTCACGTCGTTACAGATTTA
TTAATGTGCTTGCTTGTGTAATAAATCATTTCTTCGAAAACTAATTTTGAGTATCTGACAAGAAATAAAG
CATACATGTCTCAGACTCGGTACAACCCATACGCATAGACACATGAAGCAAAAGCCAAAAGGTATTGAAT
AGGAAATTCAAGGGTTAACGGCCACGGTCGTAAACTCGAAGACATAAAACAAGGAGAAGAAGGCGACTGG
AAAGGCAGCTGGCTGTCAGGGCAGACAACATCCACATGACTCTCGCGCACATACCACAGAGGATAAAGAT
AGGAGATCCCTGAGAATATCGTTCTGACTACTGTAATGACCTGCAGCAACGAGGGGTGTTAAGTAAAATG
AGCTTAATTATATGTTTCGACCATTAGTGGGTTCTACCCATGAAAATAGCTTATGATATGGGTTATGACT
TCTGTGGAGTTCTTTTACACTATAAAGAAAACAACATTATATAACACAAAATTAAACCATTCTGATACAT
TTTCAATGACAAGATGTGATGCTTTCTTGTCTTTTGACGCGTCCCGCGTGTATAATTCAGTTTCCTGACA
AGTCATAAGTTGTAAATATTTTATGATTGTTCACCATGTATTCCATTTCCAGAAGCTAGGAAAAAACACA
ACTCAAGACTGTTTGTTTCCATTCTTATCTTGAAAAAATAACGTTGGTATGAAATTTGGGACATCGTAAA
AAATGGTATAATTTTAAAAAAACGGTCTTTTAAATGCTAATATAGTGTACGTGAGAAAATAACTTTCTGA
AGTATCTACTCAACGTGTTATTTTCCAAAAAAATTGCATTAAGTTAAAGCTGATTAATATTTAGTTTTTT
TTAATTTGGTTTACATGTTTACAAAAGTCAAGAGCCAAAAAATCCAAATTGTAAAGAAAGTCTTTTCTGC
AAAACTGTATACATCAATGTCTGAGATGCAGATATAAAATAGTATAAACAAAAATGGAGTAACGTCAGTA
AGTGATATTATTGAAGCTGGAAAACTGAGGTAACTTTACTTTTCGAGAAATCTTAGGCACTTCCGAACGC
CTGAAATGTTGGAATATAAATATTTTAAACATCATTAGAACAAAAGTTTGAAAGAAAGCTTTTTGATCGA
TCATTTTCAAAAAAAGTCGGAAAGTGAGTTTCCCCCGTTTTTTGATTAGAAATAAAATATACTTACATTT
TTTGAAAAGTGTTATCATGATATGCAGTCATTTTGGCGCAAAGGAAATCTTTAATCATTTCCTCCACATT
TTTACATTTTTAAGTAAAAATTAAAATTGGGAATTTTTAAATCATTTGATGAAAACTGTATCGCAAAATA
TTTTTTGACTTTTTACACTAAGAAATTTTTATATTTGTAACTGTTAAACTGTTCATGCTAGCTGATGCCG
ATTGAAAACAAACTGATTCAACACATTGGGTGCCGGGCACGGTCAATCGGTTTACAAAATATTTTACAAT
GCGGAAATCAAATGCTCACATCTTTATGCTAAATGGTTCAGTCATGAACCATGAAGAAAAAGAATGAATC
AGAAAAAACTTAAGTTTTACAACAAGACCAACAGTTTTCCCTCACTTTCCTGTCTCCTCACGAATTGATT
CTCCTTCCGGCTGCCCAGTCACTCTCCATAACTTAATTGATACATTTTAGCACCAATTTTATGACGAGCA
GAATTTGTTGCGAACATGTTGTCAGCTGCCCTTCTAAAATACATCCATGCCTCCCCTCCCCTCAACCATT
ACCGATCATTGTCCGTATACGCGCACCATATTGGCGCGTTGATGGACGAAGGCAGAGAGCAGCAGCACGA
CGACGTCATTATATCAAGACTGGTGGCAGCTTTTCGGGACGAGAGCCGAGACCCAGCTATTACCTAATTT
TGAAGCGCTTCTATCCTGGCCTGCAAGCCGGATAATGGATGTGCTCTCGCACGTTGTCTTGTCTGCTTTT
GAGAGCAGCATTGGTTTATATTACTTTTAATTAACTATTTCGTAAACTTCTGATCTTTTGTTAAGCAGAC
AAATTATCAATGTTTTCTTAGGTTGGCTTAAAGCTTGGGATAGGCACCATACATTTCCAAAAAAGAAGTA
CTAAAGCAGTCTGCAGATCGTGAACCTATAATAATTTAGTCTAGACAAATACAAGCAATATACTATCACA
TATTATTGTAATGATAGAAGTAGTGAAAAAGAAACTCACACAGAAATTGCTATAAAAATGATCAACCGGA
ACATTACCAACTTACATTGTTTCATGTTTATTTTTGTTATTTATTAAGTAAAATAATTTATAAGAACTTT
TTCTAGTAGTCTTGTACCACAATTGTTGAACATTGAAAGCTCAAAGTTGTTGCTTTGTCGGAACATTTTC
AGTCGGAACAAGTGCCAAATATGTGTGCTTTTGATATTCCAATAGTTTAACAAATTTGAATAGAATCCAA
AACTCAAGATATGAGTTGCCACATAAGAGCAGTAAAGATTTAAGCTTAATAGAAACAATACTAATACGGT
AATACGTATATTTGACGATAATTTTTGAATAGACATTTTGAAGCTATTTTTGTATTTTTAAAACTTCCAT
GAAATTCAATCATCGGGTTACTTTACTAAATAGTTTATATTTTACTTATTCATAGTTTCGACTGTTTTGT
ATTTTAAGATCAATGTTTACTACTGTTAGGCTCCTCAAGTTGAATTTCTGTTAATTCTATTGTTTCCAAG
ATGATATTTCATTCTGAAACTCTACTCCTGAAAATTCAACAATTGTTTTCATTTAAAATGAGCAACTGTA
ATTTTCTATTCATTAAAGTATTTTTTTTACCATTTAAAAGGAACCCATTCATGAAAAGTTCAATAGTTTC
TAATAATGCAATAATCCACAAAAACATGTTCATGCCGCAATTTAATTTTTTCTTGACCTAACTGATCATT
TCATTTTCTCATTTCATTTCAAAAAGCACGCAATATTAATGAAACTAGGACACCCTCTCTTAATTGCTTT
TGACATCAATTAAGTTGAAATGTTTCTTTCTTTTTTCAAATTTTGCACTTTTTCAATCATTTTGAAAGTA
GAATATAAACAAAGTTTTTTGGAAAGATGCTATTGCTCCGAAAATCACGAGGAACGAGCGGATTTGAGAG
GATTTCTGAATTTATCGATGATAAAAACAATCTTCTTATTTTCGCGGCCGTTTCTGTAAAACATTTGCTT
AGATGTGATAAGTCATTTGAGCAACATTCAATTAGTGAACTTTAGGTTTGAATCCATTGTTTCGGGAGAT
GTATCGTATCCCAGAGCTAAGAAATGCACAAGAGAGCATGGCTTCTTACCCGCTCATTGGCGTGAGACAA
GAAATGGGCGGGACTTTATTTTCGGGACATTCATGGCTCGTGGAGCATAACATACACGTAGTCTCAAGAA
CCGACTAACGACATTTTTTCTTAACTTTCCATACGAGTTTGATCATGAGTCTGAAACATTTGACTAGGCT
TTTTATAAAAGTTCATTAGCTATTCAACCCGGGATTGGCCAAAGGACCCAAAGGTATGTTTCGAATGATA
CTAACATAACATAGAACATTTTCAGGAGGACCCTTGGAGGGTACCGGTTTTCCCAGTCACGACGCGTGGT
ACCGAGCTCAGAAAAAATGACCGCTCCAAAGAAGAAACGCAAAGTACCGAGCTCAGAAAAAATGACGGCA
CCTAAAAAGAAACGCAAAGTACCGGTCGCCGAGAAGACAGCCCCAAAAAAGAAGCGTAAAGTTCCACGCG
TCATGGGAGTAAGTTTAAACAGTTCGGTACTAACTAACCATACATATTTAAATTTTCAGCGCGCTGTCTC
CAAGGGAGAGGAGCTCATCAAGGAGAACATGCACACCAAGCTCTACATGGAGGGAACCGTCAACAACCAC
CACTTCAAGTGCACCCACGAAGGGGAGGGCAAGCCCTACGAGGGCACCCAGACCAACAGGATTAAGGTGG
TGGAGGGAGGCCCCCTGCCGTTCGCATTCGACATCCTGGCCACCTGCTTTATGTACGGGAGCAAGACCTT
CATCAACCACACCCAAGGAATCCCAGACTTCTTCAAGCAATCCTTCGTAAGTTTAAACATGATTTTACTA
ACTAACTAATCTGATTTAAATTTTCAGCCTGAGGGCTTCACATGGGAGAGAGTCACCACATACGAAGACG
GGGGCGTGCTTACCGTTACCCAGGACACCAGCCTCCAGGACGGCTGCTTGATCTACAACGTCAAGCTCAG
AGGGGTGAACTTCCCATCCAACGGCCCTGTGATGCAGAAGAAAACACTCGGCTGGGAGGCCAGTACCGAG
ACCCTGTACCCCGCTGACGGCGGCCTGGAAGGCAGATGCGACATGGCCCTGAAGCTCGTGGGCGGGGGCC
ACCTGCACTGCAACCTGAAGACCACATACAGATCCAAGAAACCCGCTAAGAACCTCAAGATGCCAGGAGT
AAGTTTAAACATATATATACTAACTAACCCTGATTATTTAAATTTTCAGGTCTACTTTGTGGACCGCAGA
CTGGAAAGAATCAAGGAGGCCGACAATGAGACCTACGTCGAGCAGCACGAGGTGGCTGTGGCCAGATACT
GCGACCTCCCTAGCAAACTGGGGCACAAACTTAATGGCATGGACGAGCTGTACAAGTAAGCGCCGGTCGC
TACCATTACCAACTTGTCTGGTGTCAAAAATAATAGGGGCCGCTGTCATCAGAGTAAGTTTAAACTGAGT
TCTACTAACTAACGAGTAATATTTAAATTTTCAGCATCTCGCGCCCGTGCCTCTGACTTCTAAGTCCAAT
TACTCTTCAACATCCCTACATGCTCTTTCTCCCTGTGCTCCCACCCCCTATTTTTGTTATTATCAAAAAA
CTTCTCTTAATTTCTTTGTTTTTTAGCTTCTTTTAAGTCACCTCTAACAATGAAATTGTGTAGATTCAAA
AATAGAATTAATTCGTAATAAAAAGTCGAAAAAAATTGTGCTCCCTCCCCCCATTAATAATAATTCTATC
CCAAAATCTACACAATGTTCTGTGTACACTTCTTATGTTTTTTACTTCTGATAAATTTTTTTGAAACATC
ATAGAAAAAACCGCACACAAAATACCTTATCATATGTTACGTTTCAGTTTATGACCGCAATTTTTATTTC
TTCGCACGTCTGGGCCTCTCATGACGTCAAATCATGCTCATCGTGAAAAAGTTTTGGAGTATTTTTGGAA
TTTTTCAATCAAGTGAAAGTTTATGAAATTAATTTTCCTGCTTTTGCTTTTTGGGGTTTCCCCTATTGTT
TGTCAAGATTTCGAGGACGGCGTTTTTCTTGCTAAAATCACAAGTATTGATGAGCACGATGCAAGAAAGA
TCGGAAGAAGGTTTGGGTTTGAGGCTCAGTGGAAGGTGAGTAGAAGTTGATAATTTGAAAGTGGAGTAGT
GTCTATGGGGTTTTTGCCTTAAATGACAGAATACATTCCCAATATACCAAACATAACTGTTTCCTACTAG
TCGGCCGTACGGGCCCTTTCGTCTCGCGCGTTTCGGTGATGACGGTGAAAACCTCTGACACATGCAGCTC
CCGGAGACGGTCACAGCTTGTCTGTAAGCGGATGCCGGGAGCAGACAAGCCCGTCAGGGCGCGTCAGCGG
GTGTTGGCGGGTGTCGGGGCTGGCTTAACTATGCGGCATCAGAGCAGATTGTACTGAGAGTGCACCATAT
GCGGTGTGAAATACCGCACAGATGCGTAAGGAGAAAATACCGCATCAGGCGGCCTTAAGGGCCTCGTGAT
ACGCCTATTTTTATAGGTTAATGTCATGATAATAATGGTTTCTTAGACGTCAGGTGGCACTTTTCGGGGA
AATGTGCGCGGAACCCCTATTTGTTTATTTTTCTAAATACATTCAAATATGTATCCGCTCATGAGACAAT
AACCCTGATAAATGCTTCAATAATATTGAAAAAGGAAGAGTATGAGTATTCAACATTTCCGTGTCGCCCT
TATTCCCTTTTTTGCGGCATTTTGCCTTCCTGTTTTTGCTCACCCAGAAACGCTGGTGAAAGTAAAAGAT
GCTGAAGATCAGTTGGGTGCACGAGTGGGTTACATCGAACTGGATCTCAACAGCGGTAAGATCCTTGAGA
GTTTTCGCCCCGAAGAACGTTTTCCAATGATGAGCACTTTTAAAGTTCTGCTATGTGGCGCGGTATTATC
CCGTATTGACGCCGGGCAAGAGCAACTCGGTCGCCGCATACACTATTCTCAGAATGACTTGGTTGAGTAC
TCACCAGTCACAGAAAAGCATCTTACGGATGGCATGACAGTAAGAGAATTATGCAGTGCTGCCATAACCA
TGAGTGATAACACTGCGGCCAACTTACTTCTGACAACGATCGGAGGACCGAAGGAGCTAACCGCTTTTTT
GCACAACATGGGGGATCATGTAACTCGCCTTGATCGTTGGGAACCGGAGCTGAATGAAGCCATACCAAAC
GACGAGCGTGACACCACGATGCCTGTAGCAATGGCAACAACGTTGCGCAAACTATTAACTGGCGAACTAC
TTACTCTAGCTTCCCGGCAACAATTAATAGACTGGATGGAGGCGGATAAAGTTGCAGGACCACTTCTGCG
CTCGGCCCTTCCGGCTGGCTGGTTTATTGCTGATAAATCTGGAGCCGGTGAGCGTGGGTCTCGCGGTATC
ATTGCAGCACTGGGGCCAGATGGTAAGCCCTCCCGTATCGTAGTTATCTACACGACGGGGAGTCAGGCAA
CTATGGATGAACGAAATAGACAGATCGCTGAGATAGGTGCCTCACTGATTAAGCATTGGTAACTGTCAGA
CCAAGTTTACTCATATATACTTTAGATTGATTTAAAACTTCATTTTTAATTTAAAAGGATCTAGGTGAAG
ATCCTTTTTGATAATCTCATGACCAAAATCCCTTAACGTGAGTTTTCGTTCCACTGAGCGTCAGACCCCG
TAGAAAAGATCAAAGGATCTTCTTGAGATCCTTTTTTTCTGCGCGTAATCTGCTGCTTGCAAACAAAAAA
ACCACCGCTACCAGCGGTGGTTTGTTTGCCGGATCAAGAGCTACCAACTCTTTTTCCGAAGGTAACTGGC
TTCAGCAGAGCGCAGATACCAAATACTGTTCTTCTAGTGTAGCCGTAGTTAGGCCACCACTTCAAGAACT
CTGTAGCACCGCCTACATACCTCGCTCTGCTAATCCTGTTACCAGTGGCTGCTGCCAGTGGCGATAAGTC
GTGTCTTACCGGGTTGGACTCAAGACGATAGTTACCGGATAAGGCGCAGCGGTCGGGCTGAACGGGGGGT
TCGTGCACACAGCCCAGCTTGGAGCGAACGACCTACACCGAACTGAGATACCTACAGCGTGAGCTATGAG
AAAGCGCCACGCTTCCCGAAGGGAGAAAGGCGGACAGGTATCCGGTAAGCGGCAGGGTCGGAACAGGAGA
GCGCACGAGGGAGCTTCCAGGGGGAAACGCCTGGTATCTTTATAGTCCTGTCGGGTTTCGCCACCTCTGA
CTTGAGCGTCGATTTTTGTGATGCTCGTCAGGGGGGCGGAGCCTATGGAAAAACGCCAGCAACGCGGCCT
TTTTACGGTTCCTGGCCTTTTGCTGGCCTTTTGCTCACATGTTCTTTCCTGCGTTATCCCCTGATTCTGT
GGATAACCGTATTACCGCCTTTGAGTGAGCTGATACCGCTCGCCGCAGCCGAACGACCGAGCGCAGCGAG
TCAGTGAGCGATGAAGCGGAAGAGCGCCCAATACGCAAACCGCCTCTCCCCGCGCGTTGGCCGATTCATT
AATGCAGCTGGCACGACAGGTTTCCCGACTGGAAAGCGGGCAGTGAGCGCAACGCAATTAATGTGAGTTA
GCTCACTCATTAGGCACCCCAGGCTTTACACTTTATGCTTCCGGCTCGTATGTTGTGTGGAATTGTGAGC
GGATAACAATT
